Addgene plasmid #18292: T4 Lysozyme L39P
Depositing lab: Brian Matthews. Depositing organization: University of Oregon.
Backbone
  Vector backbone: pHS1403
  Backbone size w/o insert (bp): 5000
  Vector type: Bacterial Expression
Growth in bacteria
  Bacterial resistance: Ampicillin, 100 μg/mL
  Growth temperature: 37°C
  Growth strain: DH5alpha
  Copy number: High Copy
Gene/Insert
  Gene/Insert name: T4 Lysozyme
  Species: Bacteriophage T4
  Insert size (bp): 600
  Mutation: L39P
  GenBank ID: NP_049736
  Entrez Gene: e (a.k.a. T4p123)
  Cloning method: Restriction Enzyme; 5′ cloning site BamHI (not destroyed); 3′ cloning site HindIII (not destroyed)
  Sequencing primers: 5′ na; 3′ GGCGTATCACGAGGCCC
Terms and licenses: Academic/Nonprofit Terms; Industry Terms: Not Available to Industry
Depositor comments: The BamHI site is 27 bp from the ATG and the HindIII site is 115 bp from the stop.
How to cite: T4 Lysozyme L39P was a gift from Brian Matthews (Addgene plasmid # 18292 ; http://n2t.net/addgene:18292 ; RRID:Addgene_18292)
