[The description below was written by a language model from this plasmid's Addgene catalogue record.]
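Description:
T4 Lysozyme L39P is a bacterial expression plasmid built on the pHS1403 backbone (about 5 kb without insert) that carries the bacteriophage T4 lysozyme gene, the product of phage gene e, with a single amino-acid substitution replacing leucine 39 with proline. The plasmid is maintained at high copy number in standard E. coli cloning strains such as DH5alpha and is selected with ampicillin. The record does not name the origin of replication, and no feature table is provided, so the backbone's individual elements cannot be listed in detail.

The insert of roughly 600 bp was placed between BamHI and HindIII sites, both of which remain intact, so the coding region can be excised or moved as a cassette. According to the depositor's notes, the BamHI site lies 27 bp upstream of the start codon and the HindIII site 115 bp downstream of the stop codon, meaning that short stretches of flanking untranslated sequence accompany the open reading frame. The promoter driving expression is not stated in the record, and no tags or fusion partners are listed, which suggests the protein is produced in untagged form.

T4 lysozyme is a small, well-behaved enzyme that hydrolyses bacterial cell-wall peptidoglycan and has long served as a model system for studying protein folding, stability and structure. The record does not state a specific purpose, but a point mutant such as L39P would typically be expressed in bacteria to obtain protein for examining how introducing a proline at that position affects the molecule's structure and thermodynamic stability.
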