>Addgene plasmid #18292 | T4 Lysozyme L39P | addgene partial sequence | sequence record 24079 | 3primeUP
NNNNNNNNNNNNNGCTNTTGAAAAGCCCGCTCATTAGGCGGGCTCAGATCTGCTCATGNTTTGACAGCTT
ATCATCGATNNGCTTCGGCAATAAATTCTTGATATGTTTTCATATGTTTCCTTTAAATATTTTAATTAGT
AATTGTCTATTCAAGTAATTGTGAATATACTATCACAATTCCAAGAGAAAGTAAACAGCTTTATAGATTT
TTATACGCGTCCCAAGTGCCAGTTCTAAACGTTGTAATGACTCGTTTTGCGCGATTAGGTGTTTGATTAT
ACCATCTACTTTTAGCTAAGTTAACTGCTGCTTCATCCCAGCGTTTTTGTTGAAGCATACGTAAAGAGTT
AGTAAATCCTGCCACACCGGTTTCTCCCATTTGGAAAACCATATTAATCAATGCACAGCGACGAACCGCA
TCAAGAGAATCATAAACCGGTTTTAATTTAGCATTTCTCAGAATTCCGCGAACAGCAGCATCAACATCCT
GATTAAAGAGTTTTTCAGCCTCATCTTTTGTAATTACACCATTGCAATTACGCCCAATAGCTTTATCTAA
TTCAGATTTAGCAGCATTAGGTGATGGACTTTTTGTAAGCAAATGACCGATGCCAATAGTGTAATAGCCT
TCTGTGTCTTTATAGATTTTAAGTCTAAGACCTTCATCTATACGTAACATTTCAAATATATTCATAATAC
CTCCTAAGCATCGATGGATCCTGTTTCCTGTGTGAAATTGTTATCCGCTCACAATTCCACACATTATACG
AGCCGATGATTAATTGTCAACAGGGGGATGGGGAGTAAGCTGATCCTGTTTCCTGTGTGAAATTGTTATC
CGCTCACAATTCCACACATTATACGAGCCGATGATTAATTGTCAACAGGGGGATGGGGAGTAAGCTCATC
GATGGGATCCTGGTTTCCNGGGGTGAAATTGTTATCCGCTCACAATTCCACACATTATACGAGCCGATGA
TTAATNGTCAACAGGGGGATGGGGGAGTAAGCTCATCGAATGGGGAATCCGNTAATCATGGGCCATAGCT
GGTTTCCNGGGGNGAAAATGNTAATCCGCCTCNNAATTCCNCCCANTTTNACGGGCCGGGAAGG
